Addgene plasmid #75172: pcDNA3.1-mouse cdk6 R31C/D163N
Purpose: Mammalian expression of mouse cdk6 with R31C and D163N
Depositing lab: Martine Roussel. Depositing organization: St. Jude Children's Research Hospital.
Backbone
  Vector backbone: pcDNA3.1
  Backbone size w/o insert (bp): 5428
  Vector type: Mammalian Expression
  Selectable markers: Neomycin (select with G418)
Growth in bacteria
  Bacterial resistance: Ampicillin, 100 μg/mL
  Growth temperature: 37°C
  Growth strain: DH5alpha
  Copy number: High Copy
Gene/Insert
  Gene/Insert name: cyclin dependent kinase 6
  Species: M. musculus (mouse)
  Mutation: R31C, D163N
  Entrez Gene: Cdk6 (a.k.a. AI504062, Crk2)
  Promoter: CMV
  Cloning method: Restriction Enzyme; 5′ cloning site BamHI (not destroyed); 3′ cloning site EcoRI (not destroyed)
  Sequencing primers: 5′ CMV-F; 3′ BGH-rev
Terms and licenses: Academic/Nonprofit Terms; Industry Terms: Not Available to Industry
How to cite: pcDNA3.1-mouse cdk6 R31C/D163N was a gift from Martine Roussel (Addgene plasmid # 75172 ; http://n2t.net/addgene:75172 ; RRID:Addgene_75172)
