[The description below was written by a language model from this plasmid's Addgene catalogue record.]
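Description:
pcDNA3.1-mouse cdk6 R31C/D163N is a mammalian expression plasmid built on the pcDNA3.1 backbone (recorded as 5428 bp without insert) that carries the mouse cyclin dependent kinase 6 (Cdk6) coding sequence bearing two point substitutions, R31C and D163N. The insert was placed by restriction cloning between BamHI at the 5′ end and EcoRI at the 3′ end, with both sites retained, so the cDNA can be excised or transferred again. Transcription is driven by the CMV promoter, a strong constitutive promoter in most mammalian cell lines. The listed reverse sequencing primer anneals in the bovine growth hormone region, consistent with the BGH polyadenylation signal that normally follows the cloning site in this backbone. No epitope tag or reporter is recorded.

In bacteria the plasmid is maintained at high copy number under ampicillin selection. In mammalian cells the neomycin resistance marker permits G418 selection, so the construct can be used for transient transfection or for deriving stably expressing lines.

The stated purpose is simply mammalian expression of the double-mutant Cdk6; the record does not explain the functional consequences of the substitutions. From general knowledge of the kinase, R31C is usually described as a change that impairs binding of INK4-family inhibitors, while alteration of the conserved aspartate at position 163 in the catalytic region is typically used to abolish kinase activity. The combination would therefore suit experiments separating catalytic from inhibitor-binding or non-catalytic roles of Cdk6, but this interpretation is not given in the catalogue entry. No feature table accompanies the record, so element positions cannot be confirmed.
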