>Addgene plasmid #75172 | pcDNA3.1-mouse cdk6 R31C/D163N | addgene partial sequence | sequence record 145988 | CMV-F 5'-CGCAAATGGGCGGTAGGCGTG-3'
ACTAGAGAACCCACTGCTTACTGGCTTATCGAAATTAATACGACTCACTATAGGGAGACCCAAGCTTGGT
ACCGAGCTCGGATCCATGGAGAAGGACAGCCTGAGTCGCGCCGATCAGCAGTATGAGTGCGTGGCGGAGA
TCGGCGAAGGCGCCTATGGGAAGGTGTTCAAGGCCTGCGACCTGAAGAACGGCGGCCGCTTCGTGGCTCT
GAAGCGCGTGCGAGTGCAGACCAGTGAGGAGGGCATGCCGCTCTCCACCATCCGCGAGGTGGCGGTGCTG
AGGCACCTGGAGACCTTCGAGCACCCCAACGTGGTCAGGTTGTTTGATGTGTGCACAGTGTCACGGACGG
ACAGAGAAACCAAGCTTACACTAGTGTTTGAGCATGTTGATCAAGACTTGACCACTTACTTGGATAAAGT
TCCAGAGCCCGGCGTACCCACAGAAACCATAAAGGATATGATGTTTCAGCTTCTCCGAGGTCTGGACTTT
CTTCATTCTCACAGAGTAGTGCATCGTGATCTGAAACCGCAGAACATTCTGGTGACCAGCAGTGGACAGA
TAAAGCTGGCTAACTTTGGCCTTGCCCGCATCTATAGTTTTCAGATGGCCCTTACCTCGGTGGTCGTCAC
GCTGTGGTACCGAGCCCCAGAAGTCCTGCTCCAGTCCAGCTATGCCACCCCTGTGGACCTCTGGAGTGTC
GGTTGCATCTTTGCAGAA
