>Addgene plasmid #75172 | pcDNA3.1-mouse cdk6 R31C/D163N | addgene partial sequence | sequence record 146019 | BGH-rev 5'-TAGAAGGCACAGTCGAGG-3'
CTCTAGATGCATGCTCGAGCGGCCGCCAGTGTGATGGATATCTGCAGAATTCTCAGGCTGTGTTCAGCTC
CGAGGTGCTCTGGTTGGATGGCAGGTGAGAGTTCAGGTTGTCCTTGTATCTCTCCAGATCTTGGAAGTAC
GGGTGATTCAGGGCGCCGTAGGCGGATATCCTTTTAGCTGGATTAAACGTCAGGCATTTCAGAAGTAGGT
CTTTGCCTAGTTCGTCAATATCTGTCACAAACTTCTCGATGGGTTGAGCAGATTTGGAATGAAAAGCCTG
CCGGGGAAGGGCCACGTCCCTAGGCCAGTCTTCCTCTCCTGGGAGTCCAATGATGTCCAAGATTTTTCCT
AGTTGATCCACGTCTGAACTTCCACGAAAAAGAGGCTTTCTGCGAAACATTTCTGCAAAGATGCAACCGA
CACTCCAGAGGTCCACAGGGGTGGCATAGCTGGACTGGAGCAGGACTTCTGGGGCTCGGTACCACAGCGT
GACGACCACCGAGGTAAGGGCCATCTGAAAACTATAGATGCGGGCAAGGCCAAAGTTAGCCAGCTTTATC
TGTCCACTGCTGGTCACCAGAATGTTCTGCGGTTTCAGATCACGATGCACTACTCTGTGAGAATGAAGAA
AGTCCAGACCTCGGAGAAGCTGAAACATCATATCCTTTATGGTTTCTGTGGGTACGCCGGGCTCTGGAAC
TTTATCCAAGTAAGTGGTCAAGTCTTGATCAACATGCTCAAACACTAGTGTAAGCTTGGTTTCTCTGTCC
GTCCGTGACACTGTGCACACATCAA
